>Addgene plasmid #187265 | pLL5.0 hCortKD-Flcortmut3YF mCherry | addgene full sequence | sequence record 373219 | Addgene NGS Result
CCCGAAAAGTGCCACCTGACGTCGACGGATCGGGAGATCTCCCGATCCCCTATGGTGCACTCTCAGTACA
ATCTGCTCTGATGCCGCATAGTTAAGCCAGTATCTGCTCCCTGCTTGTGTGTTGGAGGTCGCTGAGTAGT
GCGCGAGCAAAATTTAAGCTACAACAAGGCAAGGCTTGACCGACAATTGCATGAAGAATCTGCTTAGGGT
TAGGCGTTTTGCGCTGCTTCGCGATGTACGGGCCAGATATACGCGTTGACATTGATTATTGACTAGTTAT
TAATAGTAATCAATTACGGGGTCATTAGTTCATAGCCCATATATGGAGTTCCGCGTTACATAACTTACGG
TAAATGGCCCGCCTGGCTGACCGCCCAACGACCCCCGCCCATTGACGTCAATAATGACGTATGTTCCCAT
AGTAACGCCAATAGGGACTTTCCATTGACGTCAATGGGTGGAGTATTTACGGTAAACTGCCCACTTGGCA
GTACATCAAGTGTATCATATGCCAAGTACGCCCCCTATTGACGTCAATGACGGTAAATGGCCCGCCTGGC
ATTATGCCCAGTACATGACCTTATGGGACTTTCCTACTTGGCAGTACATCTACGTATTAGTCATCGCTAT
TACCATGGTGATGCGGTTTTGGCAGTACATCAATGGGCGTGGATAGCGGTTTGACTCACGGGGATTTCCA
AGTCTCCACCCCATTGACGTCAATGGGAGTTTGTTTTGGCACCAAAATCAACGGGACTTTCCAAAATGTC
GTAACAACTCCGCCCCATTGACGCAAATGGGCGGTAGGCGTGTACGGTGGGAGGTCTATATAAGCAGCGC
GTTTTGCCTGTACTGGGTCTCTCTGGTTAGACCAGATCTGAGCCTGGGAGCTCTCTGGCTAACTAGGGAA
CCCACTGCTTAAGCCTCAATAAAGCTTGCCTTGAGTGCTTCAAGTAGTGTGTGCCCGTCTGTTGTGTGAC
TCTGGTAACTAGAGATCCCTCAGACCCTTTTAGTCAGTGTGGAAAATCTCTAGCAGTGGCGCCCGAACAG
GGACTTGAAAGCGAAAGGGAAACCAGAGGAGCTCTCTCGACGCAGGACTCGGCTTGCTGAAGCGCGCACG
GCAAGAGGCGAGGGGCGGCGACTGGTGAGTACGCCAAAAATTTTGACTAGCGGAGGCTAGAAGGAGAGAG
ATGGGTGCGAGAGCGTCAGTATTAAGCGGGGGAGAATTAGATCGCGATGGGAAAAAATTCGGTTAAGGCC
AGGGGGAAAGAAAAAATATAAATTAAAACATATAGTATGGGCAAGCAGGGAGCTAGAACGATTCGCAGTT
AATCCTGGCCTGTTAGAAACATCAGAAGGCTGTAGACAAATACTGGGACAGCTACAACCATCCCTTCAGA
CAGGATCAGAAGAACTTAGATCATTATATAATACAGTAGCAACCCTCTATTGTGTGCATCAAAGGATAGA
GATAAAAGACACCAAGGAAGCTTTAGACAAGATAGAGGAAGAGCAAAACAAAAGTAAGACCACCGCACAG
CAAGCGGCCGGCCGCTGATCTTCAGACCTGGAGGAGGAGATATGAGGGACAATTGGAGAAGTGAATTATA
TAAATATAAAGTAGTAAAAATTGAACCATTAGGAGTAGCACCCACCAAGGCAAAGAGAAGAGTGGTGCAG
AGAGAAAAAAGAGCAGTGGGAATAGGAGCTTTGTTCCTTGGGTTCTTGGGAGCAGCAGGAAGCACTATGG
GCGCAGCGTCAATGACGCTGACGGTACAGGCCAGACAATTATTGTCTGGTATAGTGCAGCAGCAGAACAA
TTTGCTGAGGGCTATTGAGGCGCAACAGCATCTGTTGCAACTCACAGTCTGGGGCATCAAGCAGCTCCAG
GCAAGAATCCTGGCTGTGGAAAGATACCTAAAGGATCAACAGCTCCTGGGGATTTGGGGTTGCTCTGGAA
AACTCATTTGCACCACTGCTGTGCCTTGGAATGCTAGTTGGAGTAATAAATCTCTGGAACAGATTTGGAA
TCACACGACCTGGATGGAGTGGGACAGAGAAATTAACAATTACACAAGCTTAATACACTCCTTAATTGAA
GAATCGCAAAACCAGCAAGAAAAGAATGAACAAGAATTATTGGAATTAGATAAATGGGCAAGTTTGTGGA
ATTGGTTTAACATAACAAATTGGCTGTGGTATATAAAATTATTCATAATGATAGTAGGAGGCTTGGTAGG
TTTAAGAATAGTTTTTGCTGTACTTTCTATAGTGAATAGAGTTAGGCAGGGATATTCACCATTATCGTTT
CAGACCCACCTCCCAACCCCGAGGGGACCCGACAGGCCCGAAGGAATAGAAGAAGAAGGTGGAGAGAGAG
ACAGAGACAGATCCATTCGATTAGTGAACGGATCGGCACTGCGTGCGCCAATTCTGCAGACAAATGGCAG
TATTCATCCACAATTTTAAAAGAAAAGGGGGGATTGGGGGGTACAGTGCAGGGGAAAGAATAGTAGACAT
AATAGCAACAGACATACAAACTAAAGAATTACAAAAACAAATTACAAAAATTCAAAATTTTCGGGTTTAT
TACAGGGACAGCAGAGATCCAGTTTGGTTAGTACCGCGCTCTAGAGATCCGACGCGCCATCTCTAGGCCC
GCGCCGGCCCCCTCGCACAGACTTGTGGGAGAAGCTCGGCTACTCCCCTGCCCCGGTTAATTTGCATATA
ATATTTCCTAGTAACTATAGAGGCTTAATGTGCGATAAAAGACAGATAATCTGTTCTTTTTAATACTAGC
TACATTTTACATGATAGGCTTGGATTTCTATAAGAGATACAAATACTAAATTATTATTTTAAAAAACAGC
ACAAAAGGAAACTCACCCTAACTGTAAAGTAATTGTGTGTTTTGAGACTATAAATATCCCTTGGAGAAAA
GCCTTGTTTGAGAAGCACGAGTCACAGATTCAAGAGATCTGTGACTCGTGCTTCTCTTTTTTCTCGAGGT
CGACGGTATCGATAAGCTCGCTTCACGAGATTCCAGCAGGTCGAGGGACCTAATAACTTCGTATAGCATA
CATTATACGAAGTTATATTAAGGGTTCCAAGCTTAAGCGGCCGCTGAAAGACCCCACCTGTAGGTTTGGC
AAGCTAGCTTAAGTAACGCCATTTTGCAAGGCATGGAAAATACATAACTGAGAATAGAGAAGTTCAGATC
AAGGTTAGGAACAGAGAGACAGCAGAATATGGGCCAAACAGGATATCTGTGGTAAGCAGTTCCTGCCCCG
GCTCAGGGCCAAGAACAGATGGTCCCCAGATGCGGTCGCCCTCAGCAGTTTCTAGAGAACCATCAGATGT
TTCCAGGGTGCCCCAAGGACCTGAAATGACCCTGTGCCTTATTTGAACTAACCAATCAGTTCGCTTCTCG
CTTCTGTTCGCGCGCTTCTGCTCCCCGAGCTCAATAAAAGAGCCCACAACCCCTCACTCGGCGCGCCAGT
CCTCCGATAGACTGCGTCGCCCGGGTACCCGTATTCCCAATAAAGCCTCTTGCTGTTTGCATCCGAATCG
TGGACTCGCTGATCCTTGGGAGGGTCTCCTCAGATTGATTGACTGCCCACCTCGGGGGTCTTTCATCGAA
TTCGCCACCATGTGGAAAGCTTCAGCAGGCCACGCTGTGTCCATCGCCCAGGATGACGCGGGGGCCGATG
ACTGGGAGACTGACCCTGATTTTGTGAATGATGTGAGTGAGAAGGAGCAAAGATGGGGTGCCAAGACGGT
GCAGGGCTCCGGGCACCAGGAGCATATCAACATACACAAGCTGAGGGAGAATGTCTTTCAAGAGCATCAG
ACCCTTAAGGAGAAGGAACTTGAAACAGGACCAAAAGCTTCCCATGGCTATGGAGGGAAATTTGGTGTGG
AACAAGACCGAATGGATAAGTCAGCTGTCGGCCACGAATATCAGTCGAAACTTTCCAAGCACTGCTCGCA
GGTGGACTCGGTCCGTGGCTTCGGAGGCAAGTTTGGTGTCCAGATGGACAGAGTTGATCAGTCTGCTGTA
GGCTTTGAATACCAGGGGAAGACTGAGAAGCATGCCTCCCAGAAAGACTACTCCAGTGGTTTTGGCGGCA
AGTATGGCGTGCAGGCCGACCGAGTAGACAAGAGCGCGGTGGGCTTCGACTACCAGGGCAAGACGGAGAA
ACATGAATCCCAGAGAGATTACTCCAAAGGTTTCGGCGGCAAATACGGTATCGACAAGGACAAAGTGGAT
AAGAGCGCCGTTGGCTTTGAGTATCAAGGCAAAACGGAGAAGCACGAGTCCCAGAAAGACTATGTGAAAG
GGTTTGGAGGAAAATTTGGTGTGCAGACAGACAGACAAGACAAATGTGCCCTTGGCTGGGATCACCAGGA
GAAATTGCAGCTGCATGAATCCCAAAAAGATTATAAGACTGGTTTTGGAGGCAAATTCGGTGTTCAGTCG
GAGAGGCAGGACTCCGCTGCTGTGGGGTTTGATTACAAGGAGAAGCTGGCCAAGCACGAGTCCCAGCAAG
ACTACTCCAAAGGATTCGGCGGGAAGTATGGGGTGCAGAAGGATCGGATGGATAAGAATGCGTCAACCTT
TGAGGATGTCACCCAGGTGTCCTCTGCCTACCAGAAGACAGTACCTGTCGAAGCTGTGACCAGCAAAACA
AGTAACATCAGAGCTAACTTTGAAAACCTCGCTAAGGAGAAAGAGCAGGAGGACAGGCGGAAGGCGGAGG
CGGAGAGAGCCCAGCGGATGGCCAAGGAGCGGCAGGAGCAGGAAGAGGCCAGGAGGAAGCTGGAGGAGCA
AGCCAGAGCCAAAACGCAAACGCCCCCTGTGTCGCCCGCACCTCAGCCAACCGAGGAGAGGCTGCCCTCG
AGCCCCGTCTTTGAGGATGCGGCTTCCTTCAAGGCAGAGCTGAGCTACAGAGGCCCTGTGAGTGGGACGG
AGCCGGAGCCCGTGTACAGCATGGAGGCCGCTGACTACCGAGAGGCCAGCAGCCAGCAGGGCCTGGCCTA
TGCCACAGAGGCTGTCTTTGAAAGCGCAGAGGCCCCGGGCCACTATCCCGCAGAGGACAGCACCTTTGAT
GAGTACGAGAACGATCTGGGGATCACAGCCGTCGCCCTGTACGACTACCAGGCTGCGGGCGATGATGAGA
TCTCATTTGACCCTGATGACATCATCACCAACATCGAGATGATTGACGACGGCTGGTGGCGCGGGGTGTG
CAAGGGCCGGTACGGGCTCTTCCCAGCCAACTATGTGGAGCTGCGGCAGGATCCACCGGTCGCCACCATG
GTGAGCATGGACGAGGAGGATAACATGGCCATCATCAAGGAGTTCATGCGCTTCAAGGTGCACATGGAGG
GCTCCGTGAACGGCCACGAGTTCGAGATCGAGGGCGAGGGCGAGGGCCGCCCCTACGAGGGCACCCAGAC
CGCCAAGCTGAAGGTGACCAAGGGTGGCCCCCTGCCCTTCGCCTGGGACATCCTGTCCCCTCAGTTCATG
TACGGCTCCAAGGCCTACGTGAAGCACCCCGCCGACATCCCCGACTACTTGAAGCTGTCCTTCCCCGAGG
GCTTCAAGTGGGAGCGCGTGATGAACTTCGAGGACGGCGGCGTGGTGACCGTGACCCAGGACTCCTCCCT
GCAGGACGGCGAGTTCATCTACAAGGTGAAGCTGCGCGGCACCAACTTCCCCTCCGACGGCCCCGTAATG
CAGAAGAAGACCATGGGCTGGGAGGCCTCCTCCGAGCGGATGTACCCCGAGGACGGCGCCCTGAAGGGCG
AGATCAAGCAGAGGCTGAAGCTGAAGGACGGCGGCCACTACGACGCTGAGGTCAAGACCACCTACAAGGC
CAAGAAGCCCGTGCAGCTGCCCGGCGCCTACAACGTCAACATCAAGTTGGACATCACCTCCCACAACGAG
GACTACACCATCGTGGAACAGTACGAACGCGCCGAGGGCCGCCACTCCACCGGCGGCATGGACGAGCTGT
ACAAGTAAAGCGGCCGCGACTCTAGATCATAATCAGCCATACCACCCTGCAGGCAATTCGTCGAGGGACC
TAATAACTTCGTATAGCATACATTATACGAAGTTATACATGTTTAAGGGTTCCGGTTCCACTAGGTACAA
TTCGATATCAAGCTTATCGATAATCAACCTCTGGATTACAAAATTTGTGAAAGATTGACTGGTATTCTTA
ACTATGTTGCTCCTTTTACGCTATGTGGATACGCTGCTTTAATGCCTTTGTATCATGCTATTGCTTCCCG
TATGGCTTTCATTTTCTCCTCCTTGTATAAATCCTGGTTGCTGTCTCTTTATGAGGAGTTGTGGCCCGTT
GTCAGGCAACGTGGCGTGGTGTGCACTGTGTTTGCTGACGCAACCCCCACTGGTTGGGGCATTGCCACCA
CCTGTCAGCTCCTTTCCGGGACTTTCGCTTTCCCCCTCCCTATTGCCACGGCGGAACTCATCGCCGCCTG
CCTTGCCCGCTGCTGGACAGGGGCTCGGCTGTTGGGCACTGACAATTCCGTGGTGTTGTCGGGGAAATCA
TCGTCCTTTCCTTGGCTGCTCGCCTGTGTTGCCACCTGGATTCTGCGCGGGACGTCCTTCTGCTACGTCC
CTTCGGCCCTCAATCCAGCGGACCTTCCTTCCCGGCCTGCTGCCGGCTCTGCGGCCTCTTCCGCGTCTTC
GCCTTCGCCCTCAGACGAGTCGGATCTCCCTTTGGGCCGCCTCCCCGCATCGATACCGTCGACCTCGATC
GAGACCTAGAAAAACATGGAGCAATCACAAGTAGCAATACAGCAGCTACCAATGCTGATTGTGCCTGGCT
AGAAGCACAAGAGGAGGAGGAGGTGGGTTTTCCAGTCACACCTCAGGTACCTTTAAGACCAATGACTTAC
AAGGCAGCTGTAGATCTTAGCCACTTTTTAAAAGAAAAGGGGGGACTGGAAGGGCTAATTCACTCCCAAC
GAAGACAAGATATCCTTGATCTGTGGATCTACCACACACAAGGCTACTTCCCTGATTGGCAGAACTACAC
ACCAGGGCCAGGGATCAGATATCCACTGACCTTTGGATGGTGCTACAAGCTAGTACCAGTTGAGCAAGAG
AAGGTAGAAGAAGCCAATGAAGGAGAGAACACCCGCTTGTTACACCCTGTGAGCCTGCATGGGATGGATG
ACCCGGAGAGAGAAGTATTAGAGTGGAGGTTTGACAGCCGCCTAGCATTTCATCACATGGCCCGAGAGCT
GCATCCGGACTGTACTGGGTCTCTCTGGTTAGACCAGATCTGAGCCTGGGAGCTCTCTGGCTAACTAGGG
AACCCACTGCTTAAGCCTCAATAAAGCTTGCCTTGAGTGCTTCAAGTAGTGTGTGCCCGTCTGTTGTGTG
ACTCTGGTAACTAGAGATCCCTCAGACCCTTTTAGTCAGTGTGGAAAATCTCTAGCAGCATGTGAGCAAA
AGGCCAGCAAAAGGCCAGGAACCGTAAAAAGGCCGCGTTGCTGGCGTTTTTCCATAGGCTCCGCCCCCCT
GACGAGCATCACAAAAATCGACGCTCAAGTCAGAGGTGGCGAAACCCGACAGGACTATAAAGATACCAGG
CGTTTCCCCCTGGAAGCTCCCTCGTGCGCTCTCCTGTTCCGACCCTGCCGCTTACCGGATACCTGTCCGC
CTTTCTCCCTTCGGGAAGCGTGGCGCTTTCTCATAGCTCACGCTGTAGGTATCTCAGTTCGGTGTAGGTC
GTTCGCTCCAAGCTGGGCTGTGTGCACGAACCCCCCGTTCAGCCCGACCGCTGCGCCTTATCCGGTAACT
ATCGTCTTGAGTCCAACCCGGTAAGACACGACTTATCGCCACTGGCAGCAGCCACTGGTAACAGGATTAG
CAGAGCGAGGTATGTAGGCGGTGCTACAGAGTTCTTGAAGTGGTGGCCTAACTACGGCTACACTAGAAGA
ACAGTATTTGGTATCTGCGCTCTGCTGAAGCCAGTTACCTTCGGAAAAAGAGTTGGTAGCTCTTGATCCG
GCAAACAAACCACCGCTGGTAGCGGTGGTTTTTTTGTTTGCAAGCAGCAGATTACGCGCAGAAAAAAAGG
ATCTCAAGAAGATCCTTTGATCTTTTCTACGGGGTCTGACGCTCAGTGGAACGAAAACTCACGTTAAGGG
ATTTTGGTCATGAGATTATCAAAAAGGATCTTCACCTAGATCCTTTTAAATTAAAAATGAAGTTTTAAAT
CAATCTAAAGTATATATGAGTAAACTTGGTCTGACAGTTACCAATGCTTAATCAGTGAGGCACCTATCTC
AGCGATCTGTCTATTTCGTTCATCCATAGTTGCCTGACTCCCCGTCGTGTAGATAACTACGATACGGGAG
GGCTTACCATCTGGCCCCAGTGCTGCAATGATACCGCGAGACCCACGCTCACCGGCTCCAGATTTATCAG
CAATAAACCAGCCAGCCGGAAGGGCCGAGCGCAGAAGTGGTCCTGCAACTTTATCCGCCTCCATCCAGTC
TATTAATTGTTGCCGGGAAGCTAGAGTAAGTAGTTCGCCAGTTAATAGTTTGCGCAACGTTGTTGCCATT
GCTACAGGCATCGTGGTGTCACGCTCGTCGTTTGGTATGGCTTCATTCAGCTCCGGTTCCCAACGATCAA
GGCGAGTTACATGATCCCCCATGTTGTGCAAAAAAGCGGTTAGCTCCTTCGGTCCTCCGATCGTTGTCAG
AAGTAAGTTGGCCGCAGTGTTATCACTCATGGTTATGGCAGCACTGCATAATTCTCTTACTGTCATGCCA
TCCGTAAGATGCTTTTCTGTGACTGGTGAGTACTCAACCAAGTCATTCTGAGAATAGTGTATGCGGCGAC
CGAGTTGCTCTTGCCCGGCGTCAATACGGGATAATACCGCGCCACATAGCAGAACTTTAAAAGTGCTCAT
CATTGGAAAACGTTCTTCGGGGCGAAAACTCTCAAGGATCTTACCGCTGTTGAGATCCAGTTCGATGTAA
CCCACTCGTGCACCCAACTGATCTTCAGCATCTTTTACTTTCACCAGCGTTTCTGGGTGAGCAAAAACAG
GAAGGCAAAATGCCGCAAAAAAGGGAATAAGGGCGACACGGAAATGTTGAATACTCATACTCTTCCTTTT
TCAATATTATTGAAGCATTTATCAGGGTTATTGTCTCATGAGCGGATACATATTTGAATGTATTTAGAAA
AATAAACAAATAGGGGTTCCGCGCACATTTC
Features (pLannotate 1.2.2; 24 found; start..end, strand, type, name):
     51..103     -  misc_feature   bom (fragment): basis of mobility region from pBR322
    258..637     +  enhancer       CMV enhancer: human cytomegalovirus immediate early enhancer
    638..837     +  promoter       CMV promoter: human cytomegalovirus (CMV) immediate early promoter
    855..1035    +  LTR            5' LTR (truncated): truncated 5' long terminal repeat (LTR) from HIV-1
   1082..1207    +  misc_feature   HIV-1 Ψ: packaging signal of human immunodeficiency virus type 1
   1191..1529    +  CDS            HIV-1 gag (fragment): gag protein from human immunodeficiency virus 1; gag
   1704..1937    +  misc_feature   RRE: The Rev response element (RRE) of HIV-1 allows for Rev-dependent mRNA export from the nucleus to the cytoplasm.
   2314..2414    +  CDS            Rev (fragment): human immunodeficiency virus 1 (HIV-1) Rev protein; rev; enhances nuclear export of unspliced and incompletely spliced viral mRNAs
   2464..2581    +  misc_feature   cPPT/CTS: central polypurine tract and central termination sequence of HIV-1
   2636..2948    +  promoter       U6 promoter: RNA polymerase III promoter for mouse U6 snRNA (Das et al., 1988)
   3003..3028    -  misc_feature   MCS (fragment): pBluescript multiple cloning site
   3063..3096    +  protein_bind   loxP: Cre-mediated recombination occurs in the 8-bp core sequence (GCATACAT). Cre recombinase
   3125..3636    +  LTR            5' LTR: 5' long terminal repeat from murine embryonic stem cell virus
   3650..5299    +  CDS            CTTN: SRC8_HUMAN - Also known as EMS1. Experimental evidence at protein level: Swiss-Prot protein existence level 1. Contributes to the organization of the actin cytoskeleton and cell shape (PubMed:21296879). Plays a role in the formation of lamellipodia and in cell migration. Plays a role in the regulation of neuron morphology, axon growth and formation of neuronal growth cones (By similarity). Through its interaction with CTTNBP2, involved in the regulation of neuronal spine density (By similarity). Plays a role in the invasiveness of cancer cells, and the formation of metastases (PubMed:16636290)
   5318..6027    +  CDS            mCherry (fragment): monomeric derivative of DsRed fluorescent protein (Shaner et al., 2004) mammalian codon-optimized
   6093..6126    +  protein_bind   loxP: Cre-mediated recombination occurs in the 8-bp core sequence (GCATACAT). Cre recombinase
   6159..6182    +  misc_feature   MCS (fragment): pBluescript multiple cloning site
   6182..6768    +  misc_feature   WPRE: woodchuck hepatitis virus posttranscriptional regulatory element
   6769..6788    +  misc_feature   MCS (fragment): pBluescript multiple cloning site
   6790..7290    +  CDS            nef (fragment): NEF_HV1LA - Experimental evidence at protein level: Swiss-Prot protein existence level 1. Extracellular Nef protein targets CD4(+) T-lymphocytes for apoptosis by interacting with CXCR4 surface receptors. From Human immunodeficiency virus type 1 group M subtype B (isolate Lai) (HIV-1).
   7297..7477    +  LTR            5' LTR (truncated): truncated 5' long terminal repeat (LTR) from HIV-1
   7539..8127    -  rep_origin     ori: high-copy-number ColE1/pMB1/pBR322/pUC origin of replication
   8298..9158    -  CDS            AmpR: β-lactamase; bla; confers resistance to ampicillin, carbenicillin, and related antibiotics
   9159..9263    -  promoter       AmpR promoter: bla
