[The description below was written by a language model from this plasmid's Addgene catalogue record and pLannotate feature annotations shown in this document.]
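Description:
pLL5.0 hCortKD-Flcortmut3YF mCherry is an HIV-1-based lentiviral transfer plasmid built on the pLL5.0 backbone for simultaneous knockdown and replacement of human cortactin (CTTN, also known as EMS1). It is propagated in bacteria through a high-copy ColE1/pUC-type origin with ampicillin selection (AmpR under its own bla promoter). The viral portion begins with a CMV enhancer/promoter fused to a truncated HIV-1 5' LTR, which drives production of the packageable genomic RNA, followed by the Ψ packaging signal with adjoining gag fragment, the Rev response element for Rev-dependent nuclear export, and the cPPT/CTS. A WPRE, which enhances transcript expression, lies downstream of the payload. It is followed by a nef fragment and a second truncated LTR that closes the vector genome.

The payload has two transcription units. A mouse U6 RNA polymerase III promoter expresses an shRNA directed against endogenous cortactin. Downstream, a murine embryonic stem cell virus 5' LTR serves as an internal promoter for full-length human cortactin fused at its C terminus to mCherry. The cortactin coding sequence carries the 3YF mutation, recorded as tyrosine substitutions at Y412, Y470 and Y486, giving a form that cannot be phosphorylated at these residues. Two loxP sites in the same orientation flank the LTR–cortactin–mCherry cassette, so Cre could in principle excise it, although the record does not describe such use. The record also does not state how the rescue transcript escapes the shRNA. The construct is intended for transducing cells to deplete endogenous cortactin while reconstituting the fluorescent phospho-deficient mutant. In the associated study it was used to examine how tyrosine-dephosphorylated cortactin regulates contractility at epithelial adherens junctions.
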