Addgene plasmid #187265: pLL5.0 hCortKD-Flcortmut3YF mCherry
Purpose: Lentiviral expression of shRNA targeting Cortactin + reconstitution of Cortactin3YF mutant
Depositing lab: Alpha Yap. Depositing organization: University of Queensland, Institute for Molecular Bioscience. Publication: Tyrosine dephosphorylated cortactin downregulates contractility at the epithelial zonula adherens through SRGAP1. Liang X, Budnar S, Gupta S, Verma S, Han SP, Hill MM, Daly RJ, Parton RG, Hamilton NA, Gomez GA, Yap AS. Nat Commun. 2017 Oct 5;8(1):790. doi: 10.1038/s41467-017-00797-w. PubMed 28983097.
Backbone
  Vector backbone: pLL5.0
  Backbone size w/o insert (bp): 7550
  Vector type: Lentiviral
Growth in bacteria
  Bacterial resistance: Ampicillin, 100 μg/mL
  Growth temperature: 37°C
  Growth strain: NEB Stable
  Copy number: High Copy
Gene/Insert
  Gene/Insert name: Cortactin (alt name: CTTN (a.k.a. EMS1))
  gRNA/shRNA sequence: GAGAAGCACGAGTCACAGA
  Species: H. sapiens (human)
  Insert size (bp): 1703
  Mutation: 3YF (Y412, Y470, Y486)
  Entrez Gene: CTTN (a.k.a. EMS1)
  Promoter: U6, 5'LTR
  Tag / fusion protein: mCherry (C terminal on insert)
  Cloning method: Restriction Enzyme; 5′ cloning site EcoR1 (not destroyed); 3′ cloning site BamH1 (not destroyed)
  Sequencing primers: 5′ mU6 Forward Primer; 3′ mCherry-R
Resource information
  A portion of this plasmid was derived from a plasmid made by: Plasmid made by Siew Ping/Xuan Liang
Terms and licenses: Academic/Nonprofit Terms; Industry Terms: Not Available to Industry
Depositor comments: Rescue with reconstituted Cortactin 3YF mutant
How to cite: pLL5.0 hCortKD-Flcortmut3YF mCherry was a gift from Alpha Yap (Addgene plasmid # 187265 ; http://n2t.net/addgene:187265 ; RRID:Addgene_187265)
